Addgene plasmid #230567: AiP20202 - pAAV-AiE3290m-minBG-SYFP2-WPRE3-BGHpA
Purpose: AiE3290m is an enhancer sequence, designed to drive AAV-mediated transgene expression in specific populations of brain cells
Depositing lab: Allen Institute for Brain Science & Bosiljka Tasic. Depositing organization: Allen Institute. Publication: A suite of enhancer AAVs and transgenic mouse lines for genetic access to cortical cell types. Ben-Simon Y, Hooper M, Narayan S, Daigle TL, Dwivedi D, Way SW, Oster A, Stafford DA, Mich JK, Taormina MJ, Martinez RA, Opitz-Araya X, Roth JR, Alexander JR, Allen S, Amster A, Arbuckle J, Ayala A, Baker PM, Bakken TE, Barcelli T, Barta S, Bendrick J, Bertagnolli D, Bielstein C, Bishwakarma P, Bowlus J, Boyer G, Brouner K, Casian B, Casper T, Chakka AB, Chakrabarty R, Chance RK, Chavan S, Clark M, Colbert K, Collman F, Daniel S, Departee M, DiValentin P, Donadio N, Dotson N, Egdorf T, Fliss T, Gabitto M, Garcia J, Gary A, Gasperini M, Gloe J, Goldy J, Gore BB, Graybuck L, Greisman N, Haeseleer F, Halterman C, Haradon Z, Hastings SD, Helback O, Ho W, Hockemeyer D, Huang C, Huff S, Hunker A, Johansen N, Jones D, Juneau Z, Kalmbach B, Kannan M, Khem S, Kussick E, Kutsal R, Larsen R, Lee C, Lee AY, Leibly M, Lenz GH, Li S, Liang E, Lusk N, Madigan Z, Malloy J, Malone J, McCue R, Melchor J, Mollenkopf T, Moosman S, Morin E, Newman D, Ng L, Ngo K, Omstead V, Otto S, Oyama A, Pena N, Pham T, Phillips E, Pom CA, Potekhina L, Ransford S, Ray PL, Rette D, Reynoldson C, Rimorin C, Rocha D, Ruiz A, Sanchez REA, Sawyer L, Sedeno-Cortes A, Sevigny JP, Shapovalova N, Shepard N, Shulga L, Sigler AR, Siverts L, Soliman S, Somasundaram S, Staats B, Stewart K, Szelenyi E, Tieu M, Trader C, Tran A, van Velthoven CTJ, Walker M, Wang Y, Weed N, Wirthlin M, Wood T, Wynalda B, Yao Z, Zhou T, Ariza J, Dee N, Reding M, Ronellenfitch K, Mufti S, Sunkin SM, Smith KA, Esposito L, Waters J, Thyagarajan B, Yao S, Lein ES, Zeng H, Levi BP, Ngai J, Ting JT, Tasic B. Cell. 2025 May 16:S0092-8674(25)00513-6. doi: 10.1016/j.cell.2025.05.002. PubMed 40403729.
Backbone
  Vector backbone: pAAV2
  Vector type: AAV
Growth in bacteria
  Bacterial resistance: Ampicillin, 100 μg/mL
  Growth temperature: 37°C
  Growth strain: NEB Stable
  Copy number: High Copy
Gene/Insert
  Gene/Insert name: SYFP2
  Species: Synthetic
  Promoter: minBG
  Cloning method: Gibson Cloning
Terms and licenses: Academic/Nonprofit Terms; Industry Terms: Not Available to Industry
How to cite: AiP20202 - pAAV-AiE3290m-minBG-SYFP2-WPRE3-BGHpA was a gift from Allen Institute for Brain Science & Bosiljka Tasic (Addgene plasmid # 230567 ; http://n2t.net/addgene:230567 ; RRID:Addgene_230567)
