[The description below was written by a language model from this plasmid's Addgene catalogue record and pLannotate feature annotations shown in this document.]
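Description:
AiP20202 - pAAV-AiE3290m-minBG-SYFP2-WPRE3-BGHpA is an AAV transfer (genome) plasmid built on a pAAV2 backbone, about 5 kb in size, intended for packaging recombinant adeno-associated virus that reports the activity of a candidate brain cell-type enhancer. In bacteria it is maintained as a high-copy plasmid through a ColE1/pUC-type origin and selected with ampicillin via the β-lactamase gene and its promoter. An f1 phage origin is also present in the backbone. The short bom and rop matches in the feature table are fragments of pBR322-derived backbone sequence rather than functional elements.

The payload lies between AAV2 inverted terminal repeats, which provide the signals for replication and encapsidation of the cassette. The right ITR is annotated in full, while the left one is detected only as two short fragments, which is common for these structured repeats in assembled sequence reads. Downstream of the left ITR sits the AiE3290m enhancer, which is not annotated as a feature, followed by the minimal beta-globin promoter (minBG). This promoter has little activity on its own, so transcription depends on the enhancer. The brief "ADH1 promoter" hit in this region is probably a chance match within the enhancer or promoter sequence. The cassette drives SYFP2, a rapidly maturing monomeric yellow fluorescent protein. It is followed by WPRE3, a shortened woodchuck posttranscriptional regulatory element (seen as two WPRE fragments) that boosts expression while saving packaging space, and by the bovine growth hormone polyadenylation signal.

The construct belongs to a suite of enhancer AAVs for genetic access to cortical cell types. The record does not state which cell population AiE3290m targets.
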