Features (pLannotate 1.2.2; 15 found; start..end, strand, type, name):
     12..39      +  repeat_region  AAV2 ITR (fragment): inverted terminal repeat of adeno-associated virus serotype 2 inverted
     68..95      +  repeat_region  AAV2 ITR (fragment): inverted terminal repeat of adeno-associated virus serotype 2 inverted
    659..681     +  promoter       ADH1 promoter (fragment): S. cerevisiae ADH1; promoter for alcohol dehydrogenase 1
    980..1696    +  CDS            SYFP2: SYFP2 is a basic (constitutively fluorescent) yellow fluorescent protein published in 2006, derived from Aequorea victoria. It is reported to be a very rapidly-maturing monomer with moderate acid sensitivity.
   1736..1893    +  misc_feature   WPRE (fragment): woodchuck hepatitis virus posttranscriptional regulatory element
   1899..1979    +  misc_feature   WPRE (fragment): woodchuck hepatitis virus posttranscriptional regulatory element
   1996..2107    +  polyA_signal   bGH poly(A) signal: bovine growth hormone polyadenylation signal
   2225..2365    +  repeat_region  AAV2 ITR: inverted terminal repeat of adeno-associated virus serotype 2 inverted
   2370..2421    -  misc_feature   bom (fragment): basis of mobility region from pBR322
   2440..2895    +  rep_origin     f1 ori (sequence partly withheld): f1 bacteriophage origin of replication; arrow indicates direction of (+) strand synthesis
   2896..2945    -  misc_feature   bom (fragment): basis of mobility region from pBR322
   3047..3082    -  CDS            rop (fragment): Rop protein, which maintains plasmids at low copy number; rop
   3177..3281    +  promoter       AmpR promoter: bla
   3282..4142    +  CDS            AmpR: β-lactamase; bla; confers resistance to ampicillin, carbenicillin, and related antibiotics
   4313..4901    +  rep_origin     ori: high-copy-number ColE1/pMB1/pBR322/pUC origin of replication
>Addgene plasmid #230567 | AiP20202 - pAAV-AiE3290m-minBG-SYFP2-WPRE3-BGHpA | addgene full sequence | sequence record 461960 | Addgene NGS Result
CCTGCAGGCAGCTGCGCGCTCGCTCGCTCACTGAGGCCGCCCGGGCGTCGGGCGACCTTTGGTCGCCCGG
CCTCAGTGAGCGAGCGAGCGCGCAGAGAGGGAGTGGCCAACTCCATCACTAGGGGTTCCTGCGGCCGCAC
GCGTGAAAGTCTTAAAGTTCATCTCTGGCCTCAGAAATGACTGGGCAAAGTGTGAGTAACTTTAGAAGTA
ACAAAGCAAGGTCTGCATTGCAGTCAAGTAAGACAGTTTGTCCAGGCAGTCTCAGGAGATGGCAGGACAG
GAAGCAGCTTTTGGCTTGCAAACCGGCAACATCTGGAGGGGAATCCTGTGTGGAAAGAAGAGGGCTTGGC
TGATGGTGATACACTCCCCCTCATACTGGAATGACTGTTCATCCTTGGCAGGAAGCGGTGTGAGGAGAGG
CAGCCTTGTATCTGATGCTGGAGCCCCTTCTGGTCAGAGCTGCCCTCCCTTCCTTTAGGAGAGTGTGAGC
TGCTTCCCTATTGCCAGGGCTGGGGCACTGGGAGGGCGTAGGCCTTGGGTGACTAGGTGTGAGTCCTCAG
CTTCATTTACTCAGGGTGTTGGCTCAGCGCTCAGGAGAGAGCAGGTGGGGAGGTGACAGACTCAAACTGT
CACACCTAGTGAGTCTGGAGAACAGCTTTTCTTTTCTTTTTTTTCCTTTTCCTTTTCTGTCATACCATAT
CATGGTGGATTACAAACTATACTTACTATTTGGAGTCTGCGGCTGACAGTTAGGGACTGTAAATGTTCTT
AGAAGTCTATCCTAGCGTCTTCAGTTCAGCTTTACAAAAGGCAAGATTCCAGTGAGACTGGGACATGCTA
GAGTCAACAGAAGCATGCCAGAATTACCCTCACGCCGGCGGAGCTCGGGCTGGGCATAAAAGTCAGGGCA
GAGCCATCTATTGCTTACATTTGCTTCTGGGATCCAGATCTTTCGAAGCTAGCGCTACCGGTCGCCACCA
TGGTGAGCAAGGGCGAGGAGCTGTTCACCGGGGTGGTGCCCATCCTGGTCGAGCTGGACGGCGACGTAAA
CGGCCACAAGTTCAGCGTGTCCGGCGAGGGCGAGGGCGATGCCACCTACGGCAAGCTGACCCTGAAGCTG
ATCTGCACCACCGGCAAGCTGCCCGTGCCCTGGCCCACCCTCGTGACCACCCTGGGCTACGGCGTGCAGT
GCTTCGCCCGCTACCCCGACCACATGAAGCAGCACGACTTCTTCAAGTCCGCCATGCCCGAAGGCTACGT
CCAGGAGCGCACCATCTTCTTCAAGGACGACGGCAACTACAAGACCCGCGCCGAGGTGAAGTTCGAGGGC
GACACCCTGGTGAACCGCATCGAGCTGAAGGGCATCGACTTCAAGGAGGACGGCAACATCCTGGGGCACA
AGCTGGAGTACAACTACAACAGCCACAACGTCTATATCACCGCCGACAAGCAGAAGAACGGCATCAAGGC
CAACTTCAAGATCCGCCACAACATCGAGGACGGCGGCGTGCAGCTCGCCGACCACTACCAGCAGAACACC
CCCATCGGCGACGGCCCCGTGCTGCTGCCCGACAACCACTACCTGAGCTACCAGTCCAAGCTGAGCAAAG
ACCCCAACGAGAAGCGCGATCACATGGTCCTGCTGGAGTTCGTGACCGCCGCCGGGATCACTCTCGGCAT
GGACGAGCTGTACAAGTAAGTCGACGGCGCGCCGCGGCCGCGAATTCGATATCATAATCAACCTCTGGAT
TACAAAATTTGTGAAAGATTGACTGGTATTCTTAACTATGTTGCTCCTTTTACGCTATGTGGATACGCTG
CTTTAATGCCTTTGTATCATGCTATTGCTTCCCGTATGGCTTTCATTTTCTCCTCCTTGTATAAATCCTG
GTTAGTTCTTGCCACGGCGGAACTCATCGCCGCCTGCCTTGCCCGCTGCTGGACAGGGGCTCGGCTGTTG
GGCACTGACAATTCCGTGGCTCGAGAGATCTTCGACTGTGCCTTCTAGTTGCCAGCCATCTGTTGTTTGC
CCCTCCCCCGTGCCTTCCTTGACCCTGGAAGGTGCCACTCCCACTGTCCTTTCCTAATAAAATGAGGAAA
TTGCATCGCATTGTCTGAGTAGGTGTCATTCTATTCTGGGGGGTGGGGTGGGGCAGGACAGCAAGGGGGA
GGATTGGGAAGACAATAGCAGGCATGAGATCTCACGTGCGGACCGAGCGGCCGCAGGAACCCCTAGTGAT
GGAGTTGGCCACTCCCTCTCTGCGCGCTCGCTCGCTCACTGAGGCCGGGCGACCAAAGGTCGCCCGACGC
CCGGGCTTTGCCCGGGCGGCCTCAGTGAGCGAGCGAGCGCGCAGCTGCCTGCAGGGGCGCCTGATGCGGT
ATTTTCTCCTTACGCATCTGTGCGGTATTTCACACCGCATA
[95 nt withheld, positions 2422-2516]
T
[46 nt withheld, positions 2518-2563]
C
[141 nt withheld, positions 2565-2705]
CCTTTGACGTTGGAGTCCACGTTCTTT
[37 nt withheld, positions 2733-2769]
ACTCTATCTCGGGCTATTCTTTTGATTTATAAGGGATTTTGCCGATTTCGGTCTATTGGTTAAAAAATGA
GCTGATTTAACAAAAATTTAACGCGAATTTTAACAAAATATTAACGTTTACAATTTTATGGTGCACTCTC
AGTACAATCTGCTCTGATGCCGCATAGTTAAGCCAGCCCCGACACCCGCCAACACCCGCTGACGCGCCCT
GACGGGCTTGTCTGCTCCCGGCATCCGCTTACAGACAAGCTGTGACCGTCTCCGGGAGCTGCATGTGTCA
GAGGTTTTCACCGTCATCACCGAAACGCGCGAGACGAAAGGGCCTCGTGATACGCCTATTTTTATAGGTT
AATGTCATGATAATAATGGTTTCTTAGACGTCAGGTGGCACTTTTCGGGGAAATGTGCGCGGAACCCCTA
TTTGTTTATTTTTCTAAATACATTCAAATATGTATCCGCTCATGAGACAATAACCCTGATAAATGCTTCA
ATAATATTGAAAAAGGAAGAGTATGAGTATTCAACATTTCCGTGTCGCCCTTATTCCCTTTTTTGCGGCA
TTTTGCCTTCCTGTTTTTGCTCACCCAGAAACGCTGGTGAAAGTAAAAGATGCTGAAGATCAGTTGGGTG
CACGAGTGGGTTACATCGAACTGGATCTCAACAGCGGTAAGATCCTTGAGAGTTTTCGCCCCGAAGAACG
TTTTCCAATGATGAGCACTTTTAAAGTTCTGCTATGTGGCGCGGTATTATCCCGTATTGACGCCGGGCAA
GAGCAACTCGGTCGCCGCATACACTATTCTCAGAATGACTTGGTTGAGTACTCACCAGTCACAGAAAAGC
ATCTTACGGATGGCATGACAGTAAGAGAATTATGCAGTGCTGCCATAACCATGAGTGATAACACTGCGGC
CAACTTACTTCTGACAACGATCGGAGGACCGAAGGAGCTAACCGCTTTTTTGCACAACATGGGGGATCAT
GTAACTCGCCTTGATCGTTGGGAACCGGAGCTGAATGAAGCCATACCAAACGACGAGCGTGACACCACGA
TGCCTGTAGCAATGGCAACAACGTTGCGCAAACTATTAACTGGCGAACTACTTACTCTAGCTTCCCGGCA
ACAATTAATAGACTGGATGGAGGCGGATAAAGTTGCAGGACCACTTCTGCGCTCGGCCCTTCCGGCTGGC
TGGTTTATTGCTGATAAATCTGGAGCCGGTGAGCGTGGGTCTCGCGGTATCATTGCAGCACTGGGGCCAG
ATGGTAAGCCCTCCCGTATCGTAGTTATCTACACGACGGGGAGTCAGGCAACTATGGATGAACGAAATAG
ACAGATCGCTGAGATAGGTGCCTCACTGATTAAGCATTGGTAACTGTCAGACCAAGTTTACTCATATATA
CTTTAGATTGATTTAAAACTTCATTTTTAATTTAAAAGGATCTAGGTGAAGATCCTTTTTGATAATCTCA
TGACCAAAATCCCTTAACGTGAGTTTTCGTTCCACTGAGCGTCAGACCCCGTAGAAAAGATCAAAGGATC
TTCTTGAGATCCTTTTTTTCTGCGCGTAATCTGCTGCTTGCAAACAAAAAAACCACCGCTACCAGCGGTG
GTTTGTTTGCCGGATCAAGAGCTACCAACTCTTTTTCCGAAGGTAACTGGCTTCAGCAGAGCGCAGATAC
CAAATACTGTTCTTCTAGTGTAGCCGTAGTTAGGCCACCACTTCAAGAACTCTGTAGCACCGCCTACATA
CCTCGCTCTGCTAATCCTGTTACCAGTGGCTGCTGCCAGTGGCGATAAGTCGTGTCTTACCGGGTTGGAC
TCAAGACGATAGTTACCGGATAAGGCGCAGCGGTCGGGCTGAACGGGGGGTTCGTGCACACAGCCCAGCT
TGGAGCGAACGACCTACACCGAACTGAGATACCTACAGCGTGAGCTATGAGAAAGCGCCACGCTTCCCGA
AGGGAGAAAGGCGGACAGGTATCCGGTAAGCGGCAGGGTCGGAACAGGAGAGCGCACGAGGGAGCTTCCA
GGGGGAAACGCCTGGTATCTTTATAGTCCTGTCGGGTTTCGCCACCTCTGACTTGAGCGTCGATTTTTGT
GATGCTCGTCAGGGGGGCGGAGCCTATGGAAAAACGCCAGCAACGCGGCCTTTTTACGGTTCCTGGCCTT
TTGCTGGCCTTTTGCTCACATGT
